Addgene plasmid #203068: Salsa-BC227-P3C11
Purpose: Expression of barcoded reporter plasmid for PRESTO-Salsa; EGFP/BC227
Depositing lab: Noah Palm. Depositing organization: Yale University. Publication: Highly multiplexed bioactivity screening reveals human and microbiota metabolome-GPCRome interactions. Chen H, Rosen CE, Gonzalez-Hernandez JA, Song D, Potempa J, Ring AM, Palm NW. Cell. 2023 Jul 6;186(14):3095-3110.e19. doi: 10.1016/j.cell.2023.05.024. Epub 2023 Jun 14. PubMed 37321219.
Backbone
  Vector backbone: pCER206
  Vector type: Mammalian Expression
Growth in bacteria
  Bacterial resistance: Ampicillin, 100 μg/mL
  Growth temperature: 37°C
  Growth strain: DH5alpha
  Copy number: High Copy
Gene/Insert
  Gene/Insert name: EGFP/BC227
  Species: Synthetic
  Insert size (bp): 730
  Promoter: Tet Response Element (TRE)
  Cloning method: Restriction Enzyme; 5′ cloning site BsrGI (not destroyed); 3′ cloning site HindIII (not destroyed)
  Sequencing primers: 5′ Custom primer (GAAGCGCGATCACATGG)
Terms and licenses: Academic/Nonprofit Terms; Industry Terms: Not Available to Industry
How to cite: Salsa-BC227-P3C11 was a gift from Noah Palm (Addgene plasmid # 203068 ; http://n2t.net/addgene:203068 ; RRID:Addgene_203068)
