[The description below was written by a language model from this plasmid's Addgene catalogue record and pLannotate feature annotations shown in this document.]
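Description:
Salsa-BC227-P3C11 is a 5.1 kb mammalian expression plasmid built on the pCER206 backbone, serving as one member of a set of barcoded reporter plasmids for the PRESTO-Salsa multiplexed screening platform. It is propagated in E. coli as a high-copy plasmid through a ColE1/pUC-type origin and selected with ampicillin via the β-lactamase gene and its native promoter. No mammalian selection marker is annotated. Short fragments matching lacI, SV40 large T antigen and an aminoglycoside phosphotransferase appear to be backbone remnants rather than functional genes.

The payload is a synthetic insert of about 730 bp comprising mammalian codon-optimized EGFP and the barcode BC227, cloned between BsrGI and HindIII sites, which suggests the barcode lies just after the EGFP coding end, although the barcode itself is not annotated in the feature table. Expression is controlled by a tetracycline response element. The annotation shows a tetO array flanked on one side by a TRE3G-type promoter fragment pointing toward EGFP and an SV40 polyadenylation signal region, and on the other side by a minimal CMV promoter pointing the opposite way toward a multiple cloning site fragment, a rabbit β-globin intron and a β-globin poly(A) signal. This layout resembles a bidirectional Tet-responsive cassette in which the second arm carries no annotated coding insert.

Because a TRE is silent until bound by a tetracycline-controlled transactivator, EGFP and the barcoded transcript report on transactivator activity in the transfected cell. The associated study concerns multiplexed bioactivity screening of G protein-coupled receptors against human and microbiota metabolites. The unique barcode presumably lets this reporter's output be distinguished in pooled readouts, though the record does not state which receptor it is paired with.
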