Features (pLannotate 1.2.2; 17 found; start..end, strand, type, name):
      2..55      +  CDS            lacI (fragment): lac repressor; lacI; The lac repressor binds to the lac operator to inhibit transcription in E. coli. This inhibition can be relieved by adding lactose or isopropyl-β-D-thiogalactopyranoside (IPTG).
    388..443     -  polyA_signal   β-globin poly(A) signal: rabbit β-globin polyadenylation signal (Gil and Proudfoot, 1987)
    518..640     -  CDS            HBB: HBB_COLGU - Experimental evidence at transcript level: Swiss-Prot protein existence level 2. Involved in oxygen transport from the lung to the various peripheral tissues. From Colobus guereza (Mantled guereza) (Eastern black-and-white colobus monkey).
    644..1216    -  intron         β-globin intron: intron from rabbit β-globin gene
   1312..1343    -  misc_feature   MCS (fragment): pUC18/19 multiple cloning site
   1437..1475    -  promoter       minimal CMV promoter: human cytomegalovirus (CMV) immediate early promoter
   1493..1708    -  protein_bind   tetracycline response element (fragment): contains seven copies of the tetracycline operator tetO tetracycline repressor TetR
   1708..1753    +  promoter       TRE3GV promoter (fragment): 3rd-generation Tet-responsive promoter that can be activated by binding of Tet-On® 3G, optimized for retroviral and lentiviral vectors
   1829..1856    +  misc_feature   MCS (fragment): pBluescript multiple cloning site
   1861..2580    +  CDS            EGFP: the original enhanced GFP (Yang et al., 1996) mammalian codon-optimized
   2591..2613    +  misc_feature   MCS (fragment): pBluescript multiple cloning site
   2627..2761    -  polyA_signal   SV40 poly(A) signal: SV40 polyadenylation signal
   2784..2867    -  CDS            large T antigen (fragment): large T antigen from SV40 (simian virus 40)
   2861..3091    -  CDS            str (fragment): STR_KLEPN - Protein inferred from homology: Swiss-Prot protein existence level 3. The aminoglycoside phosphotransferases achieve inactivation of their antibiotic substrates by phosphorylation. From Klebsiella pneumoniae.
   3210..3314    +  promoter       AmpR promoter: bla
   3315..4175    +  CDS            AmpR: β-lactamase; bla; confers resistance to ampicillin, carbenicillin, and related antibiotics
   4346..4934    +  rep_origin     ori: high-copy-number ColE1/pMB1/pBR322/pUC origin of replication
>Addgene plasmid #203068 | Salsa-BC227-P3C11 | addgene full sequence | sequence record 421414 | Addgene NGS Result
AGCGCCCAATACGCAAACCGCCTCTCCCCGCGCGTTGGCCGATTCATTAATGCAGTCGAGGGATCTCCAT
AAGAGAAGAGGGACAGCTATGACTGGGAGTAGTCAGGAGAGGAGGAAAAATCTGGCTAGTAAAACATGTA
AGGAAAATTTTAGGGATGTTAAAGAAAAAAATAACACAAAACAAAATATAAAAAAAATCTAACCTCAAGT
CAAGGCTTTTCTATGGAATAAGGAATGGACAGCAGGGGGCTGTTTCATATACTGATGACCTCTTTATAGC
CAACCTTTGTTCATGGCAGCCAGCATATGGGCATATGTTGCCAAACTCTAAACCAAATACTCATTCTGAT
GTTTTAAATGATTTGCCCTCCCATATGTCCTTCCGAGTGAGAGACACAAAAAATTCCAACACACTATTGC
AATGAAAATAAATTTCCTTTATTAGCCAGAAGTCAGATGCTCAAGGGGCTTCATGATGTCCCCATAATTT
TTGGCAGAGGGAAAAAGATCGATCTCAGTGGTATTTGTGAGCCAGGGCATTGGCCACACCAGCCACCACC
TTCTGATAGGCAGCCTGCACCTGAGGAGTGAATTCTTTGCCAAAATGATGAGACAGCACAACAACCAGCA
CGTTGCCCAGGAGCTGTAGGAAAGAGAAGAAGGCATGAACATGGTTAGCAGAGGGGCCCGGTTTGGACTC
AGAGTATTTTATCCTCATCTCAAACAGTGTATATCATTGTAACCATAAAGAGAAAGGCAGGATGATGACC
AGGGTGTAGTTGTTTCTACCAATAAGAATATTTCCACGCCAGCCAGAATTTATATGCAGAAATATTCTAC
CTTATCATTTAATTATAACAATTGTTCTCTAAAACTGTGCTGAAGTACAATATAATATACCCTGATTGCC
TTGAAAAAAAAGTGATTAGAGAAAGTACTTACAATCTGACAAATAAACAAAAGTGAATTTAAAAATTCGT
TACAAATGCAAGCTAAAGTTTAACGAAAAAGTTACAGAAAATGAAAAGAAAATAAGAGGAGACAATGGTT
GTCAACAGAGTAGAAAGTGAAAGAAACAAAATTATCATGAGGGTCCATGGTGATACAAGGGACATCTTCC
CATTCTAAACAACACCCTGAAAACTTTGCCCCCTCCATATAACATGAATTTTACAATAGCGAAAAAGAAA
GAACAATCAAGGGTCCCCAAACTCACCCTGAAGTTCTCAGCTCTAGAGATATCGTCGAGGCCGCGCTAGC
GTTTAAACTGTCGACCTTAATTAAGAGATCTGCTCGAGGCGCGTCAGCTGACTAGAGGATCCCCGGGTAC
CGAGCTCGAATTCGGGGCCGCGGAGGCTGGATCGGTCCCGGTGTCTTCTATGGAGGTCAAAACAGCGTGG
ATGGCGTCTCCAGGCGATCTGACGGTTCACTAAACGAGCTCTGCTTATATAGGCCTCCCACCGTACACGC
CTACCTCGACCCGGGTACCGAGCTCGACTTTCACTTTTCTCTATCACTGATAGGGAGTGGTAAACTCGAC
TTTCACTTTTCTCTATCACTGATAGGGAGTGGTAAACTCGACTTTCACTTTTCTCTATCACTGATAGGGA
GTGGTAAACTCGACTTTCACTTTTCTCTATCACTGATAGGGAGTGGTAAACTCGACTTTCACTTTTCTCT
ATCACTGATAGGGAGTGGTAAACTCGACCTATATAAGCAGAGCTCGTTTAGTGAACCGTCAGATCGCCTG
GAGACGCCATCCACGCTGTTTTGACCTCCATAGAAGACACCGGGACCGATCCAGCCTCCGCGGCCCCGAA
TTCCTGCAGCGGCCGCTCTAGAACTAGTGGATCCCCGCGGATGGTGAGCAAGGGCGAGGAGCTGTTCACC
GGGGTGGTGCCCATCCTGGTCGAGCTGGACGGCGACGTAAACGGCCACAAGTTCAGCGTGTCCGGCGAGG
GCGAGGGCGATGCCACCTACGGCAAGCTGACCCTGAAGTTCATCTGCACCACCGGCAAGCTGCCCGTGCC
CTGGCCCACCCTCGTGACCACCCTGACCTACGGCGTGCAGTGCTTCAGCCGCTACCCCGACCACATGAAG
CAGCACGACTTCTTCAAGTCCGCCATGCCCGAAGGCTACGTCCAGGAGCGCACCATCTTCTTCAAGGACG
ACGGCAACTACAAGACCCGCGCCGAGGTGAAGTTCGAGGGCGACACCCTGGTGAACCGCATCGAGCTGAA
GGGCATCGACTTCAAGGAGGACGGCAACATCCTGGGGCACAAGCTGGAGTACAACTACAACAGCCACAAC
GTCTATATCATGGCCGACAAGCAGAAGAACGGCATCAAGGTGAACTTCAAGATCCGCCACAACATCGAGG
ACGGCAGCGTGCAGCTCGCCGACCACTACCAGCAGAACACCCCCATCGGCGACGGCCCCGTGCTGCTGCC
CGACAACCACTACCTGAGCACCCAGTCCGCCCTGAGCAAAGACCCCAACGAGAAGCGCGATCACATGGTC
CTGCTGGAGTTCGTGACCGCCGCCGGGATCACTCTCGGCATGGACGAGCTGTACAAGTAAGCCAGGGCGT
GAATTCGATATCAAGCTTGTCGACCTAGTTCTAGAGGATCCAGACATGATAAGATACATTGATGAGTTTG
GACAAACCACAACTAGAATGCAGTGAAAAAAATGCTTTATTTGTGAAATTTGTGATGCTATTGCTTTATT
TGTAACCATTATAAGCTGCAATAAACAAGTTAACAACAACAATTGCATTCATTTTATGTTTCAGGTTCAG
GGGGAGGTGTGGGAGGTTTTTTAAAGCAAGTAAAACCTCTACAAATGTGGTATGGCTGATTATGATCCTG
CAAGCCTCGTCGTCCTGGCCGGACCACGCTATCTGTGCAAGGTCCCCGGCCCCGGACGCGCGCTCCATGA
GCAGAGCGCCCGCCGCCGAGGCGAAGACTCGGGCGGCGCCCTGCCCGTCCCACCAGGTCAACAGGCGGTA
ACCGGCCTCTTCATCGGGAATGCGCGCGACCTTCAGCATCGCCGGCATGTCCCCCTGGCGGACGGGAAGT
ATCCAGCTCGACCAAGCTGGCCGCGTCGAGTGAAGACGAAAGGGCCTCGTGATACGCCTATTTTTATAGG
TTAATGTCATGATAATAATGGTTTCTTAGACGTCAGGTGGCACTTTTCGGGGAAATGTGCGCGGAACCCC
TATTTGTTTATTTTTCTAAATACATTCAAATATGTATCCGCTCATGAGACAATAACCCTGATAAATGCTT
CAATAATATTGAAAAAGGAAGAGTATGAGTATTCAACATTTCCGTGTCGCCCTTATTCCCTTTTTTGCGG
CATTTTGCCTTCCTGTTTTTGCTCACCCAGAAACGCTGGTGAAAGTAAAAGATGCTGAAGATCAGTTGGG
TGCACGAGTGGGTTACATCGAACTGGATCTCAACAGCGGTAAGATCCTTGAGAGTTTTCGCCCCGAAGAA
CGTTTTCCAATGATGAGCACTTTTAAAGTTCTGCTATGTGGCGCGGTATTATCCCGTGTTGACGCCGGGC
AAGAGCAACTCGGTCGCCGCATACACTATTCTCAGAATGACTTGGTTGAGTACTCACCAGTCACAGAAAA
GCATCTTACGGATGGCATGACAGTAAGAGAATTATGCAGTGCTGCCATAACCATGAGTGATAACACTGCG
GCCAACTTACTTCTGACAACGATCGGAGGACCGAAGGAGCTAACCGCTTTTTTGCACAACATGGGGGATC
ATGTAACTCGCCTTGATCGTTGGGAACCGGAGCTGAATGAAGCCATACCAAACGACGAGCGTGACACCAC
GATGCCTGTAGCAATGGCAACAACGTTGCGCAAACTATTAACTGGCGAACTACTTACTCTAGCTTCCCGG
CAACAATTAATAGACTGGATGGAGGCGGATAAAGTTGCAGGACCACTTCTGCGCTCGGCCCTTCCGGCTG
GCTGGTTTATTGCTGATAAATCTGGAGCCGGTGAGCGTGGGTCTCGCGGTATCATTGCAGCACTGGGGCC
AGATGGTAAGCCCTCCCGTATCGTAGTTATCTACACGACGGGGAGTCAGGCAACTATGGATGAACGAAAT
AGACAGATCGCTGAGATAGGTGCCTCACTGATTAAGCATTGGTAACTGTCAGACCAAGTTTACTCATATA
TACTTTAGATTGATTTAAAACTTCATTTTTAATTTAAAAGGATCTAGGTGAAGATCCTTTTTGATAATCT
CATGACCAAAATCCCTTAACGTGAGTTTTCGTTCCACTGAGCGTCAGACCCCGTAGAAAAGATCAAAGGA
TCTTCTTGAGATCCTTTTTTTCTGCGCGTAATCTGCTGCTTGCAAACAAAAAAACCACCGCTACCAGCGG
TGGTTTGTTTGCCGGATCAAGAGCTACCAACTCTTTTTCCGAAGGTAACTGGCTTCAGCAGAGCGCAGAT
ACCAAATACTGTTCTTCTAGTGTAGCCGTAGTTAGGCCACCACTTCAAGAACTCTGTAGCACCGCCTACA
TACCTCGCTCTGCTAATCCTGTTACCAGTGGCTGCTGCCAGTGGCGATAAGTCGTGTCTTACCGGGTTGG
ACTCAAGACGATAGTTACCGGATAAGGCGCAGCGGTCGGGCTGAACGGGGGGTTCGTGCACACAGCCCAG
CTTGGAGCGAACGACCTACACCGAACTGAGATACCTACAGCGTGAGCTATGAGAAAGCGCCACGCTTCCC
GAAGGGAGAAAGGCGGACAGGTATCCGGTAAGCGGCAGGGTCGGAACAGGAGAGCGCACGAGGGAGCTTC
CAGGGGGAAACGCCTGGTATCTTTATAGTCCTGTCGGGTTTCGCCACCTCTGACTTGAGCGTCGATTTTT
GTGATGCTCGTCAGGGGGGCGGAGCCTATGGAAAAACGCCAGCAACGCGGCCTTTTTACGGTTCCTGGCC
TTTTGCTGGCCTTTTGCTCACATGTTCTTTCCTGCGTTATCCCCTGATTCTGTGGATAACCGTATTACCG
CCTTTGAGTGAGCTGATACCGCTCGCCGCAGCCGAACGACCGAGCGCAGCGAGTCAGTGAGCGAGGAAGC
GGAAG
