>Addgene plasmid #203068 | Salsa-BC227-P3C11 | depositor partial sequence | sequence record 393941 | BC227
GCCAGGGCGT
